Addgene plasmid #127250: Dom neg CstF64
Purpose: Expresses the Dominant Negative CstF64 in mammalian cells; DN blocks polyadenylation
Depositing lab: Christine Milcarek. Depositing organization: University of Pittsburgh (University, School of Medicine, and Cancer Institute). Publication: Transcription elongation factor ELL2 directs immunoglobulin secretion in plasma cells by stimulating altered RNA processing. Martincic K, Alkan SA, Cheatle A, Borghesi L, Milcarek C. Nat Immunol. 2009 Oct;10(10):1102-9. doi: 10.1038/ni.1786. Epub 2009 Sep 13. PubMed 19749764.
Backbone
  Vector backbone: pEF1-myc/hisB
  Backbone manufacturer: Invitrogen
  Backbone size w/o insert (bp): 6200
  Vector type: Mammalian Expression ; Other
  Selectable markers: Neomycin (select with G418)
Growth in bacteria
  Bacterial resistance: Ampicillin, 100 μg/mL
  Growth temperature: 37°C
  Growth strain: DH5alpha
  Copy number: Unknown
Gene/Insert
  Gene/Insert name: CstF64 delta 282 (alt name: CM561)
  Species: H. sapiens (human)
  Insert size (bp): 1700
  Mutation: insert @SanD1:GTCCAGGCGCCTACCCATACGACGTCCCAGACTACGCTGCTAGT; lacks the last 282 amino acids
  Entrez Gene: CSTF2 (a.k.a. CstF-64)
  Promoter: pEF1a
  Cloning method: Unknown
Terms and licenses: Academic/Nonprofit Terms; Industry Terms: Not Available to Industry
Depositor comments: Removal of the last 282 aa makes a dominant negative. This plasmid was derived from Addgene Plasmid 127251.
How to cite: Dom neg CstF64 was a gift from Christine Milcarek (Addgene plasmid # 127250 ; http://n2t.net/addgene:127250 ; RRID:Addgene_127250)
