[The description below was written by a language model from this plasmid's Addgene catalogue record and pLannotate feature annotations shown in this document.]
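Description:
Dom neg CstF64 is a mammalian expression plasmid built on the Invitrogen pEF1-myc/hisB backbone that produces a truncated, dominant-negative form of human CstF-64 (CSTF2), the RNA-binding subunit of the cleavage stimulation factor required for 3'-end cleavage and polyadenylation of pre-mRNAs. The insert, CstF64 delta 282, lacks the last 282 amino acids of the protein, and the depositor notes that this deletion is what creates the dominant-negative activity. The record also lists a short in-frame insertion at a SanDI site, whose function it does not explain. The plasmid was derived from a companion CstF64 construct in the same collection. In the sequenced 7,681 nt record, the CSTF2 fragment sits downstream of the strong constitutive human EF-1α promoter, with a T7 promoter and a remnant of a multiple cloning site between them, and is followed by the bovine growth hormone polyadenylation signal. The feature table does not annotate the backbone's myc or His tags, so the record does not establish whether they are fused to the truncated protein.

For stable selection in mammalian cells, an SV40 early promoter drives the neomycin phosphotransferase gene (G418 resistance), terminated by an SV40 poly(A) signal. A ble fragment is also detected just after neo. Propagation in E. coli relies on a high-copy ColE1/pUC-type origin and β-lactamase for ampicillin selection, and an f1 origin is present for single-stranded DNA production. Several small annotated fragments (lac promoter/operator region, lacI, bom, CMV enhancer, SV40 small t antigen) appear to be backbone remnants with no stated role.

The construct is intended for expression in mammalian cells to block polyadenylation. The associated publication concerns altered RNA processing and immunoglobulin secretion in plasma cells.
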