Features (pLannotate 1.2.2; 21 found; start..end, strand, type, name):
      1..1179    +  promoter       EF-1α promoter: strong constitutive promoter for human elongation factor EF-1α
   1196..1214    +  promoter       T7 promoter: promoter for bacteriophage T7 RNA polymerase
   1241..1295    -  misc_feature   MCS (fragment): pBluescript multiple cloning site
   1334..2788    +  CDS            CSTF2 (fragment): CSTF2_HUMAN - Experimental evidence at protein level: Swiss-Prot protein existence level 1. One of the multiple factors required for polyadenylation and 3'-end cleavage of mammalian pre-mRNAs. This subunit is directly involved in the binding to pre-mRNAs (By similarity). From Homo sapiens (Human).
   2937..3161    +  polyA_signal   bGH poly(A) signal: bovine growth hormone polyadenylation signal
   3165..3186    +  promoter       SV40 promoter (fragment): SV40 enhancer and early promoter
   3207..3635    +  rep_origin     f1 ori (sequence partly withheld): f1 bacteriophage origin of replication; arrow indicates direction of (+) strand synthesis
   3649..3978    +  promoter       SV40 promoter: SV40 enhancer and early promoter
   4045..4836    +  CDS            neo: KKA2_KLEPN - Also known as kan, nptII. Experimental evidence at protein level: Swiss-Prot protein existence level 1. Resistance to kanamycin, neomycin, paromomycin, ribostamycin, butirosin and gentamicin B. From Klebsiella pneumoniae.
   4862..5020    +  CDS            ble (fragment): BLE_KLEPN - Experimental evidence at protein level: Swiss-Prot protein existence level 1. Binding protein with a strong affinity to the bleomycin family of antibiotics. Binds to CL990; an antimitotic-antibiotic compound. From Klebsiella pneumoniae.
   5015..5136    +  polyA_signal   SV40 poly(A) signal: SV40 polyadenylation signal
   5209..5225    -  protein_bind   lac operator: The lac repressor binds to the lac operator to inhibit transcription in E. coli. This inhibition can be relieved by adding lactose or isopropyl-β-D-thiogalactopyranoside (IPTG). lac repressor encoded by lacI
   5233..5263    -  promoter       lac promoter: promoter for the E. coli lac operon
   5278..5299    -  protein_bind   CAP binding site: CAP binding activates transcription in the presence of cAMP. E. coli catabolite activator protein
   5312..5404    -  CDS            lacI (fragment): lac repressor; lacI; The lac repressor binds to the lac operator to inhibit transcription in E. coli. This inhibition can be relieved by adding lactose or isopropyl-β-D-thiogalactopyranoside (IPTG).
   5576..6164    -  rep_origin     ori: high-copy-number ColE1/pMB1/pBR322/pUC origin of replication
   6335..7195    -  CDS            AmpR: β-lactamase; bla; confers resistance to ampicillin, carbenicillin, and related antibiotics
   7196..7300    -  promoter       AmpR promoter: bla
   7359..7411    -  misc_feature   bom (fragment): basis of mobility region from pBR322
   7566..7584    +  enhancer       CMV enhancer (fragment): human cytomegalovirus immediate early enhancer
   7609..7675    +  CDS            small t antigen (fragment): SV40 (simian virus 40) small t antigen
>Addgene plasmid #127250 | Dom neg CstF64 | addgene full sequence | sequence record 250029 | Addgene NGS Result
GGCTCCGGTGCCCGTCAGTGGGCAGAGCGCACATCGCCCACAGTCCCCGAGAAGTTGGGGGGAGGGGTCG
GCAATTGAACCGGTGCCTAGAGAAGGTGGCGCGGGGTAAACTGGGAAAGTGATGTCGTGTACTGGCTCCG
CCTTTTTCCCGAGGGTGGGGGAGAACCGTATATAAGTGCAGTAGTCGCCGTGAACGTTCTTTTTCGCAAC
GGGTTTGCCGCCAGAACACAGGTAAGTGCCGTGTGTGGTTCCCGCGGGCCTGGCCTCTTTACGGGTTATG
GCCCTTGCGTGCCTTGAATTACTTCCACCTGGCTGCAGTACGTGATTCTTGATCCCGAGCTTCGGGTTGG
AAGTGGGTGGGAGAGTTCGAGGCCTTGCGCTTAAGGAGCCCCTTCGCCTCGTGCTTGAGTTGAGGCCTGG
CCTGGGCGCTGGGGCCGCCGCGTGCGAATCTGGTGGCACCTTCGCGCCTGTCTCGCTGCTTTCGATAAGT
CTCTAGCCATTTAAAATTTTTGATGACCTGCTGCGACGCTTTTTTTCTGGCAAGATAGTCTTGTAAATGC
GGGCCAAGATCTGCACACTGGTATTTCGGTTTTTGGGGCCGCGGGCGGCGACGGGGCCCGTGCGTCCCAG
CGCACATGTTCGGCGAGGCGGGGCCTGCGAGCGCGGCCACCGAGAATCGGACGGGGGTAGTCTCAAGCTG
GCCGGCCTGCTCTGGTGCCTGGCCTCGCGCCGCCGTGTATCGCCCCGCCCTGGGCGGCAAGGCTGGCCCG
GTCGGCACCAGTTGCGTGAGCGGAAAGATGGCCGCTTCCCGGCCCTGCTGCAGGGAGCTCAAAATGGAGG
ACGCGGCGCTCGGGAGAGCGGGCGGGTGAGTCACCCACACAAAGGAAAAGGGCCTTTCCGTCCTCAGCCG
TCGCTTCATGTGACTCCACGGAGTACCGGGCGCCGTCCAGGCACCTCGATTAGTTCTCGAGCTTTTGGAG
TACGTCGTCTTTAGGTTGGGGGGAGGGGTTTTATGCGATGGAGTTTCCCCACACTGAGTGGGTGGAGACT
GAAGTTAGGCCAGCTTGGCACTTGATGTAATTCTCCTTGGAATTTGCCCTTTTTGAGTTTGGATCTTGGT
TCATTCTCAAGCCTCAGACAGTGGTTCAAAGTTTTTTTCTTCCATTTCAGGTGTCGTGAGGAATTAGCTT
GGTACTAATACGACTCACTATAGGGAGACCCAAGCTGGCTAGGTAAGCTTGGTACCGGGCCCCCCCTCGA
GGTCGACGGTATCGATAAGCTTGATATCGAATTCCGGAATTCCGGAATTCCCGGAAGCCGACTCAACAGA
GCTATGGCGGGTTTGACTGTGAGAGACCCAGCGGTGGATCGTTCTCTACGTTCTGTGTTCGTGGGGAACA
TTCCTTATGAAGCTACTGAAGAGCAGTTGAAGGACATCTTTTCTGAGGTTGGACCTGTTGTTAGTTTCAG
ATTGGTATACGATAGAGAGACAGGAAAGCCAAAGGGTTATGGCTTCTGTGAATACCAAGACCAAGAGACA
GCACTTAGTGCCATGCGGAACCTGAATGGGCGCGAATTCAGTGGGAGAGCACTTCGAGTGGACAATGCTG
CCAGTGAAAAGAACAAAGAAGAGCTGAAGAGCCTTGGCACTGGTGCCCCTGTCATTGAGTCACCTTATGG
AGAGACCATCAGTCCTGAGGATGCCCCTGAGTCCATTAGCAAAGCAGTTGCCAGCCTTCCACCAGAGCAG
ATGTTTGAGCTGATGAAACAAATGAAGCTCTGTGTCCAGAATAGTCCCCAGGAGGCACGGAACATGTTAC
TTCAGAACCCTCAACTGGCTTATGCTTTGCTGCAAGCACAGGTAGTGATGAGAATTGTGGATCCGGAAAT
TGCCCTGAAAATTCTGCATCGCCAGACAAATATCCCAACGCTGATTGCAGGCAACCCTCAGCCAGTCCAT
GGTGCTGGGCCTGGCTCAGGATCCAATGTGTCAATGAACCAGCAGAATCCTCAGGCCCCTCAGGCCCAGT
CTTTGGGTGGAATGCATGTCAATGGCGCACCTCCTCTGATGCAAGCTTCTATGCAGGGTGGAGTTCCAGC
ACCAGGGCAAATGCCAGCTGCTGTCACAGGACCTGGCCCTGGTTCCTTAGCTCCTGGAGGAGGAATGCAG
GCTCAGGTTGGAATGCCAGGAAGTGGACCAGTGTCCATGGAACGGGGGCAAGTGCCGATGCAAGACCCCA
GAGCAGCTATGCAGCGGGGATCCTTGCCTGCGAATGTCCCAACCCCTCGAGGCTTGTTAGGAGATGCTCC
GAATGATCCACGGGGAGGCACTTTACTTTCTGTAACTGGAGAGGTAGAGCCTAGAGGTTACTTGGGACCA
CCTCATCAGGGTCCACCCATGCACCATGTCCCTGGCCATGAGAGCCGAGGACCACCCCCACATGAACTGA
GGGGAGGGCCATTACCCGAGCCCAGACCTCTAATGGCAGAACCAAGAGGACCCATGCTAGATCAGAGGGG
TCCACCCTTGGATGGCAGAGGTGGAAGGGATCCCCGAGGAATAGATGCACGAGGGATGGAGGCCCGAGCC
ATGGAGGCAAGAGGGTTAGATGCCAGAGGATTAGAGGCCCGTGCAATGGAGGCCCGTGCGATGGAAGCTC
GTGCAATGGAGGCCCGAGCGATGGAGGCCCGTGCAATGGAAGTCCGAGGGATGGAGGCCAGAGGCATGGA
TACCAGAGGCCCAGTGCCTGGCCCCAGAGGACCTATACCTAGTGGAATGCAGGGTCCAGGCGCCTACCCA
TACGACGTCCCAGACTACGCTGCTAGTCTAGAGGGCCCGCGGTTCGAACAAAAACTCATCTCAGAAGAGG
ATCTGAATATGCATACCGGTCATCATCACCATCACCATTGAGTTTAAACCCGCTGATCAGCCTCGACTGT
GCCTTCTAGTTGCCAGCCATCTGTTGTTTGCCCCTCCCCCGTGCCTTCCTTGACCCTGGAAGGTGCCACT
CCCACTGTCCTTTCCTAATAAAATGAGGAAATTGCATCGCATTGTCTGAGTAGGTGTCATTCTATTCTGG
GGGGTGGGGTGGGGCAGGACAGCAAGGGGGAGGATTGGGAAGACAATAGCAGGCATGCTGGGGATGCGGT
GGGCTCTATGGCTTCTGAGGCGGAAAGAACCAGCTGGGGCTCTAGGGGGTATCCCC
[124 nt withheld, positions 3207-3330]
C
[91 nt withheld, positions 3332-3422]
A
[49 nt withheld, positions 3424-3472]
CCTTTGACGTTGGAGTCCACGTTCTTT
[37 nt withheld, positions 3500-3536]
ACCCTATCTCGGTCTATTCTTTTGATTTATAAGGGATTTTGCCGATTTCGGCCTATTGGTTAAAAAATGA
GCTGATTTAACAAAAATTTAACGCGAATTAATTCTGTGGAATGTGTGTCAGTTAGGGTGTGGAAAGTCCC
CAGGCTCCCCAGCAGGCAGAAGTATGCAAAGCATGCATCTCAATTAGTCAGCAACCAGGTGTGGAAAGTC
CCCAGGCTCCCCAGCAGGCAGAAGTATGCAAAGCATGCATCTCAATTAGTCAGCAACCATAGTCCCGCCC
CTAACTCCGCCCATCCCGCCCCTAACTCCGCCCAGTTCCGCCCATTCTCCGCCCCATGGCTGACTAATTT
TTTTTATTTATGCAGAGGCCGAGGCCGCCTCTGCCTCTGAGCTATTCCAGAAGTAGTGAGGAGGCTTTTT
TGGAGGCCTAGGCTTTTGCAAAAAGCTCCCGGGAGCTTGTATATCCATTTTCGGATCTGATCAAGAGACA
GGATGAGGATCGTTTCGCATGATTGAACAAGATGGATTGCACGCAGGTTCTCCGGCCGCTTGGGTGGAGA
GGCTATTCGGCTATGACTGGGCACAACAGACAATCGGCTGCTCTGATGCCGCCGTGTTCCGGCTGTCAGC
GCAGGGGCGCCCGGTTCTTTTTGTCAAGACCGACCTGTCCGGTGCCCTGAATGAACTGCAGGACGAGGCA
GCGCGGCTATCGTGGCTGGCCACGACGGGCGTTCCTTGCGCAGCTGTGCTCGACGTTGTCACTGAAGCGG
GAAGGGACTGGCTGCTATTGGGCGAAGTGCCGGGGCAGGATCTCCTGTCATCTCACCTTGCTCCTGCCGA
GAAAGTATCCATCATGGCTGATGCAATGCGGCGGCTGCATACGCTTGATCCGGCTACCTGCCCATTCGAC
CACCAAGCGAAACATCGCATCGAGCGAGCACGTACTCGGATGGAAGCCGGTCTTGTCGATCAGGATGATC
TGGACGAAGAGCATCAGGGGCTCGCGCCAGCCGAACTGTTCGCCAGGCTCAAGGCGCGCATGCCCGACGG
CGAGGATCTCGTCGTGACCCATGGCGATGCCTGCTTGCCGAATATCATGGTGGAAAATGGCCGCTTTTCT
GGATTCATCGACTGTGGCCGGCTGGGTGTGGCGGACCGCTATCAGGACATAGCGTTGGCTACCCGTGATA
TTGCTGAAGAGCTTGGCGGCGAATGGGCTGACCGCTTCCTCGTGCTTTACGGTATCGCCGCTCCCGATTC
GCAGCGCATCGCCTTCTATCGCCTTCTTGACGAGTTCTTCTGAGCGGGACTCTGGGGTTCGCGAAATGAC
CGACCAAGCGACGCCCAACCTGCCATCACGAGATTTCGATTCCACCGCCGCCTTCTATGAAAGGTTGGGC
TTCGGAATCGTTTTCCGGGACGCCGGCTGGATGATCCTCCAGCGCGGGGATCTCATGCTGGAGTTCTTCG
CCCACCCCAACTTGTTTATTGCAGCTTATAATGGTTACAAATAAAGCAATAGCATCACAAATTTCACAAA
TAAAGCATTTTTTTCACTGCATTCTAGTTGTGGTTTGTCCAAACTCATCAATGTATCTTATCATGTCTGT
ATACCGTCGACCTCTAGCTAGAGCTTGGCGTAATCATGGTCATAGCTGTTTCCTGTGTGAAATTGTTATC
CGCTCACAATTCCACACAACATACGAGCCGGAAGCATAAAGTGTAAAGCCTGGGGTGCCTAATGAGTGAG
CTAACTCACATTAATTGCGTTGCGCTCACTGCCCGCTTTCCAGTCGGGAAACCTGTCGTGCCAGCTGCAT
TAATGAATCGGCCAACGCGCGGGGAGAGGCGGTTTGCGTATTGGGCGCTCTTCCGCTTCCTCGCTCACTG
ACTCGCTGCGCTCGGTCGTTCGGCTGCGGCGAGCGGTATCAGCTCACTCAAAGGCGGTAATACGGTTATC
CACAGAATCAGGGGATAACGCAGGAAAGAACATGTGAGCAAAAGGCCAGGAACCGTAAAAAGGCCGCGTT
GCTGGCGTTTTTCCATAGGCTCCGCCCCCCTGACGAGCATCACAAAAATCGACGCTCAAGTCAGAGGTGG
CGAAACCCGACAGGACTATAAAGATACCAGGCGTTTCCCCCTGGAAGCTCCCTCGTGCGCTCTCCTGTTC
CGACCCTGCCGCTTACCGGATACCTGTCCGCCTTTCTCCCTTCGGGAAGCGTGGCGCTTTCTCATAGCTC
ACGCTGTAGGTATCTCAGTTCGGTGTAGGTCGTTCGCTCCAAGCTGGGCTGTGTGCACGAACCCCCCGTT
CAGCCCGACCGCTGCGCCTTATCCGGTAACTATCGTCTTGAGTCCAACCCGGTAAGACACGACTTATCGC
CACTGGCAGCAGCCACTGGTAACAGGATTAGCAGAGCGAGGTATGTAGGCGGTGCTACAGAGTTCTTGAA
GTGGTGGCCTAACTACGGCTACACTAGAAGAACAGTATTTGGTATCTGCGCTCTGCTGAAGCCAGTTACC
TTCGGAAAAAGAGTTGGTAGCTCTTGATCCGGCAAACAAACCACCGCTGGTAGCGGTGGTTTTTTTGTTT
GCAAGCAGCAGATTACGCGCAGAAAAAAAGGATCTCAAGAAGATCCTTTGATCTTTTCTACGGGGTCTGA
CGCTCAGTGGAACGAAAACTCACGTTAAGGGATTTTGGTCATGAGATTATCAAAAAGGATCTTCACCTAG
ATCCTTTTAAATTAAAAATGAAGTTTTAAATCAATCTAAAGTATATATGAGTAAACTTGGTCTGACAGTT
ACCAATGCTTAATCAGTGAGGCACCTATCTCAGCGATCTGTCTATTTCGTTCATCCATAGTTGCCTGACT
CCCCGTCGTGTAGATAACTACGATACGGGAGGGCTTACCATCTGGCCCCAGTGCTGCAATGATACCGCGA
GACCCACGCTCACCGGCTCCAGATTTATCAGCAATAAACCAGCCAGCCGGAAGGGCCGAGCGCAGAAGTG
GTCCTGCAACTTTATCCGCCTCCATCCAGTCTATTAATTGTTGCCGGGAAGCTAGAGTAAGTAGTTCGCC
AGTTAATAGTTTGCGCAACGTTGTTGCCATTGCTACAGGCATCGTGGTGTCACGCTCGTCGTTTGGTATG
GCTTCATTCAGCTCCGGTTCCCAACGATCAAGGCGAGTTACATGATCCCCCATGTTGTGCAAAAAAGCGG
TTAGCTCCTTCGGTCCTCCGATCGTTGTCAGAAGTAAGTTGGCCGCAGTGTTATCACTCATGGTTATGGC
AGCACTGCATAATTCTCTTACTGTCATGCCATCCGTAAGATGCTTTTCTGTGACTGGTGAGTACTCAACC
AAGTCATTCTGAGAATAGTGTATGCGGCGACCGAGTTGCTCTTGCCCGGCGTCAATACGGGATAATACCG
CGCCACATAGCAGAACTTTAAAAGTGCTCATCATTGGAAAACGTTCTTCGGGGCGAAAACTCTCAAGGAT
CTTACCGCTGTTGAGATCCAGTTCGATGTAACCCACTCGTGCACCCAACTGATCTTCAGCATCTTTTACT
TTCACCAGCGTTTCTGGGTGAGCAAAAACAGGAAGGCAAAATGCCGCAAAAAAGGGAATAAGGGCGACAC
GGAAATGTTGAATACTCATACTCTTCCTTTTTCAATATTATTGAAGCATTTATCAGGGTTATTGTCTCAT
GAGCGGATACATATTTGAATGTATTTAGAAAAATAAACAAATAGGGGTTCCGCGCACATTTCCCCGAAAA
GTGCCACCTGACGTCGACGGATCGGGAGATCTCCCGATCCCCTATGGTGCACTCTCAGTACAATCTGCTC
TGATGCCGCATAGTTAAGCCAGTATCTGCTCCCTGCTTGTGTGTTGGAGGTCGCTGAGTAGTGCGCGAGC
AAAATTTAAGCTACAACAAGGCAAGGCTTGACCGACAATTGCATGAAGAATCTGCTTAGGGTTAGGCGTT
TTGCGCTGCTTCGCGATGTACGGGCCAGATATACGCGTTGACATTGATTATTGACTAGGCTTTTGCAAAA
AGCTTTGCAAAGATGGATAAAGTTTTAAACAGAGAGGAATCTTTGCAGCTAATGGACCTTCTAGGTCTTG
AAAGGAGTGGGAATT
